>Addgene plasmid #90023 | pAcGFP1-N1-Dsup-deltaC | addgene full sequence | sequence record 178995 | Addgene NGS Result
CTGCATAAATAAAAAAAATTAGTCAGCCATGGGGCGGAGAATGGGCGGAACTGGGCGGAGTTAGGGGCGG
GATGGGCGGAGTTAGGGGCGGGACTATGGTTGCTGACTAATTGAGATGCATGCTTTGCATACTTCTGCCT
GCTGGGGAGCCTGGGGACTTTCCACACCTGGTTGCTGACTAATTGAGATGCATGCTTTGCATACTTCTGC
CTGCTGGGGAGCCTGGGGACTTTCCACACCCTAACTGACACACATTCCACAGCTGGTTCTTTCCGCCTCA
GGACTCTTCCTTTTTCAATATTATTGAAGCATTTATCAGGGTTATTGTCTCATGAGCGGATACATATTTG
AATGTATTTAGAAAAATAAACAAATAGGGGTTCCGCGCACATTTCCCCGAAAAGTGCCACCTG
[124 nt withheld, positions 414-537]
C
[91 nt withheld, positions 539-629]
A
[49 nt withheld, positions 631-679]
CCTTTGACGTTGGAGTCCACGTTCTTT
[37 nt withheld, positions 707-743]
ACCCTATCTCGGTCTATTCTTTTGATTTATAAGGGATTTTGCCGATTTCGGCCTATTGGTTAAAAAATGA
GCTGATTTAACAAAAATTTAACGCGAATTTTAACAAAATATTAACGCTTACAATTTACGCCTTAAGATAC
ATTGATGAGTTTGGACAAACCACAACTAGAATGCAGTGAAAAAAATGCTTTATTTGTGAAATTTGTGATG
CTATTGCTTTATTTGTAACCATTATAAGCTGCAATAAACAAGTTAACAACAACAATTGCATTCATTTTAT
GTTTCAGGTTCAGGGGGAGGTGTGGGAGGTTTTTTAAAGCAAGTAAAACCTCTACAAATGTGGTATGGCT
GATTATGATCTAGAGTCGCGGCCGCTCACTTGTACAGCTCATCCATGCCGTGGGTGATGGCGGCGGCGGT
CACGAAGCCGAAGTAGATCATGTGATCGCGCTTCTCGTTGGGGTCCTTGGACAGGGCGCTCTGGGTGGAC
AGGTAGTGGTTATCGGGCAGCAGCACAGGGCCATCGCCGATGGGGGTATTCTGCTGGTAGTGGTCGGCCA
GCTGCACGCTGCCATCCTCGATGTTGTGGCGGATCTTGAAGTTCACCTTGATGCCATTCTTGGCCTTGTC
GGTCATGATGTACACATTGTGGGCGTTGTAGTTGTACTCCATCTTATTGCCCAGGATGTTGCCATCCTCC
TTGAAATCGGTGCCGGTCAGCTCGATGCGATTCACCAGGGTATCGCCCTCGAACTTCACCTCGGCGCGCG
ACTTGTAGTTGCCGTCATCCTCGAAGAAGATGGTGCGCTCCTGGATGTAGCCCTCAGGCATGGCGCTCTT
GAAGAAGTCGTGCTGCTTCATGTGATCGGGGTAGCGTGAGAAGCACTGCACGCCGTAGCTCAGGGTGGTC
ACCAGGGTGGGCCAGGGCACAGGCAGCTTGCCGGTGGTGCAGATGAACTTCAGGGTCAGCTTGCCGTAGG
TGGCATCGCCCTCGCCCTCGCCGCTCACGCTGAACTTGTGGCCATTCACATCGCCATTCAGCTCGATCAG
GATGGGCACGATGCCGGTGAACAGCTCGGCGCCCTTGCTCACCATGACCGGTGGATCCTTCCTCTTCCGT
CCTCCAGCCTTTCCTCCCTTCTTCTTGGCACCTGCGCCATTCTGGGGAGCTTTAGACACCACACTGTGGT
AAGCATCGACTACCTTCTCCGCCACAGTCGATGCAGCCGACGATGCCACATCCTTCACAGTCGTGGCTGC
GTTCTTCACAGCATCGACTGCAGTATGCATGATGCTAGGAGCATCCTCGACGGCTTTTCCTGCGACATCT
TTGGCGCCTGCAACGACGTCTTTGACAGCTCCGATGACAGAGTGACTCTTGCTACTGTCGGAAGATGATT
TGCCGCTGTCTTTAGACTGGCCCTGACTTTGTCCAGAAGATTTGGCGTCGCTTTGAGACTTGGTGTCACC
TTGGGACTTACTATCGCCACCAGACGGGACTTCTTTGGCTGGGCTTTTGGATTTCTCCTTTTGGTCAGAG
CTGAAAGTTTTCGGGTCGGTAGGTGTAGTACTGAACTTCTGTCCCTGAGTACTAGAAGAGCCCGCTGTAG
TAGAGGAATCTTTGCCTTGGGATCCTCCTGTCTTGACAATGGCAGCTGAGGTGGCGGAGGAACCGGTACC
TTTGGTAACGGTTACGTTCTTGGAGTCTTGCCCGCTCCCTTGCGAAGCATCTTTCTTCGTTTCCTCAGAT
TTACCTGTGGAAGAGGGTTCTGTGGATGATTGGTGTGTGGATGCCATGGTACCGTCGACTGCAGAATTCG
AAGCTTGAGCTCGAGATCTGAGTCCGGTAGCGCTAGCGGATCTGACGGTTCACTAAACCAGCTCTGCTTA
TATAGACCTCCCACCGTACACGCCTACCGCCCATTTGCGTCAATGGGGCGGAGTTGTTACGACATTTTGG
AAAGTCCCGTTGATTTTGGTGCCAAAACAAACTCCCATTGACGTCAATGGGGTGGAGACTTGGAAATCCC
CGTGAGTCAAACCGCTATCCACGCCCATTGATGTACTGCCAAAACCGCATCACCATGGTAATAGCGATGA
CTAATACGTAGATGTACTGCCAAGTAGGAAAGTCCCATAAGGTCATGTACTGGGCATAATGCCAGGCGGG
CCATTTACCGTCATTGACGTCAATAGGGGGCGTACTTGGCATATGATACACTTGATGTACTGCCAAGTGG
GCAGTTTACCGTAAATACTCCACCCATTGACGTCAATGGAAAGTCCCTATTGGCGTTACTATGGGAACAT
ACGTCATTATTGACGTCAATGGGCGGGGGTCGTTGGGCGGTCAGCCAGGCGGGCCATTTACCGTAAGTTA
TGTAACGCGGAACTCCATATATGGGCTATGAACTAATGACCCCGTAATTGATTACTATTAATAACTAATG
CATGGCGGTAATACGGTTATCCACAGAATCAGGGGATAACGCAGGAAAGAACATGTGAGCAAAAGGCCAG
CAAAAGGCCAGGAACCGTAAAAAGGCCGCGTTGCTGGCGTTTTTCCATAGGCTCCGCCCCCCTGACGAGC
ATCACAAAAATCGACGCTCAAGTCAGAGGTGGCGAAACCCGACAGGACTATAAAGATACCAGGCGTTTCC
CCCTGGAAGCTCCCTCGTGCGCTCTCCTGTTCCGACCCTGCCGCTTACCGGATACCTGTCCGCCTTTCTC
CCTTCGGGAAGCGTGGCGCTTTCTCATAGCTCACGCTGTAGGTATCTCAGTTCGGTGTAGGTCGTTCGCT
CCAAGCTGGGCTGTGTGCACGAACCCCCCGTTCAGCCCGACCGCTGCGCCTTATCCGGTAACTATCGTCT
TGAGTCCAACCCGGTAAGACACGACTTATCGCCACTGGCAGCAGCCACTGGTAACAGGATTAGCAGAGCG
AGGTATGTAGGCGGTGCTACAGAGTTCTTGAAGTGGTGGCCTAACTACGGCTACACTAGAAGAACAGTAT
TTGGTATCTGCGCTCTGCTGAAGCCAGTTACCTTCGGAAAAAGAGTTGGTAGCTCTTGATCCGGCAAACA
AACCACCGCTGGTAGCGGTGGTTTTTTTGTTTGCAAGCAGCAGATTACGCGCAGAAAAAAAGGATCTCAA
GAAGATCCTTTGATCTTTTCTACGGGGTCTGACGCTCAGTGGAACGAAAACTCACGTTAAGGGATTTTGG
TCATGAGATTATCAAAAAGGATCTTCACCTAGATCCTTTTAAATTAAAAATGAAGTTTTAAATCAATCTA
AAGTATATATGAGTAACCTGAGGCTATGGCAGGGCCTGCCGCCCCGACGTTGGCTGCGAGCCCTGGGCCT
TCACCCGAACTTGGGGGGTGGGGTGGGGAAAAGGAAGAAACGCGGGCGTATTGGCCCCAATGGGGTCTCG
GTGGGGTATCGACAGAGTGCCAGCCCTGGGACCGAACCCCGCGTTTATGAACAAACGACCCAACACCGTG
CGTTTTATTCTGTCTTTTTATTGCCGTCATAGCGCGGGTTCCTTCCGGTATTGTCTCCTTCCGTGTTTCA
GTTAGCCTCCCCCTAGGGTGGGCGAAGAACTCCAGCATGAGATCCCCGCGCTGGAGGATCATCCAGCCGG
CGTCCCGGAAAACGATTCCGAAGCCCAACCTTTCATAGAAGGCGGCGGTGGAATCGAAATCTCGTGATGG
CAGGTTGGGCGTCGCTTGGTCGGTCATTTCGAACCCCAGAGTCCCGCTCAGAAGAACTCGTCAAGAAGGC
GATAGAAGGCGATGCGCTGCGAATCGGGAGCGGCGATACCGTAAAGCACGAGGAAGCGGTCAGCCCATTC
GCCGCCAAGCTCTTCAGCAATATCACGGGTAGCCAACGCTATGTCCTGATAGCGGTCCGCCACACCCAGC
CGGCCACAGTCGATGAATCCAGAAAAGCGGCCATTTTCCACCATGATATTCGGCAAGCAGGCATCGCCAT
GGGTCACGACGAGATCCTCGCCGTCGGGCATGCTCGCCTTGAGCCTGGCGAACAGTTCGGCTGGCGCGAG
CCCCTGATGCTCTTCGTCCAGATCATCCTGATCGACAAGACCGGCTTCCATCCGAGTACGTGCTCGCTCG
ATGCGATGTTTCGCTTGGTGGTCGAATGGGCAGGTAGCCGGATCAAGCGTATGCAGCCGCCGCATTGCAT
CAGCCATGATGGATACTTTCTCGGCAGGAGCAAGGTGAGATGACAGGAGATCCTGCCCCGGCACTTCGCC
CAATAGCAGCCAGTCCCTTCCCGCTTCAGTGACAACGTCGAGCACAGCTGCGCAAGGAACGCCCGTCGTG
GCCAGCCACGATAGCCGCGCTGCCTCGTCTTGCAGTTCATTCAGGGCACCGGACAGGTCGGTCTTGACAA
AAAGAACCGGGCGCCCCTGCGCTGACAGCCGGAACACGGCGGCATCAGAGCAGCCGATTGTCTGTTGTGC
CCAGTCATAGCCGAATAGCCTCTCCACCCAAGCGGCCGGAGAACCTGCGTGCAATCCATCTTGTTCAATC
ATGCGAAACGATCCTCATCCTGTCTCTTGATCGATCTTTGCAAAAGCCTAGGCCTCCAAAAAAGCCTCCT
CACTACTTCTGGAATAGCTCAGAGGCCGAGGCGGCCTCGGCCT
Features (pLannotate 1.2.2; 15 found; start..end, strand, type, name):
    283..387     -  promoter       AmpR promoter: bla
    414..842     +  rep_origin     f1 ori (sequence partly withheld): f1 bacteriophage origin of replication; arrow indicates direction of (+) strand synthesis
    876..997     -  polyA_signal   SV40 poly(A) signal: SV40 polyadenylation signal
   1020..1103    -  CDS            large T antigen (fragment): large T antigen from SV40 (simian virus 40)
   1119..1838    -  CDS            AcGFP1: Aequorea coerulescens GFP mammalian codon-optimized
   1920..2540    -  CDS            Dsup (fragment): DSUP_RAMVA - Experimental evidence at protein level: Swiss-Prot protein existence level 1. Unique chromatin-associating protein that contributes to the organism's exceptional tolerance to harsh environmental stresses (PubMed:27649274, PubMed:31571581). Binds with a higher affinity to nucleosomes than to free DNA (PubMed:31571581). Protects chromatin from damage caused by hydroxyl radical-mediated cleavage induced by X-rays or treatment with hydrogen peroxide (PubMed:27649274, PubMed:31571581). Suppresses X-ray-induced DNA damage that includes single-strand breaks (SSBs) as well as more hazardo
   2541..2600    -  misc_feature   MCS (fragment): multiple cloning site
   2623..2826    -  promoter       CMV promoter: human cytomegalovirus (CMV) immediate early promoter
   2827..3130    -  enhancer       CMV enhancer: human cytomegalovirus immediate early enhancer
   3305..3893    -  rep_origin     ori: high-copy-number ColE1/pMB1/pBR322/pUC origin of replication
   4115..4131    +  polyA_signal   bGH poly(A) signal (fragment): bovine growth hormone polyadenylation signal
   4222..4269    -  polyA_signal   HSV TK poly(A) signal: herpes simplex virus thymidine kinase polyadenylation signal (Cole and Stacy, 1985)
   4328..4480    -  CDS            ble (fragment): BLE_KLEPN - Experimental evidence at protein level: Swiss-Prot protein existence level 1. Binding protein with a strong affinity to the bleomycin family of antibiotics. Binds to CL990; an antimitotic-antibiotic compound. From Klebsiella pneumoniae.
   4501..5295    -  CDS            NeoR/KanR: aminoglycoside phosphotransferase from Tn5; aph(3')-II (or nptII); confers resistance to neomycin, kanamycin, and G418 (Geneticin®)
   5330..281     -  promoter       SV40 promoter (across the origin): SV40 enhancer and early promoter
