[The description below was written by a language model from this plasmid's Addgene catalogue record and pLannotate feature annotations shown in this document.]
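Description:
pAcGFP1-N1-Dsup-deltaC is a mammalian expression plasmid built on the Clontech pAcGFP1-N1 backbone for transient production of a GFP-tagged, C-terminally truncated form of Dsup, the damage suppressor protein of the tardigrade Ramazzottius varieornatus. It is propagated in E. coli from a high-copy ColE1/pUC-type origin under kanamycin selection. An f1 origin is also present. Resistance comes from the Tn5 NeoR/KanR aminoglycoside phosphotransferase gene, which is placed behind both a bacterial bla-type promoter and the SV40 enhancer/early promoter and is terminated by the HSV TK polyadenylation signal. The same cassette can therefore confer G418 resistance in mammalian cells, although the stated use is transient expression. The short ble, bGH poly(A) and large T antigen fragments in the annotation appear to be partial backbone matches rather than functional elements.

The expression unit consists of the human CMV immediate-early enhancer and promoter, remnants of the multiple cloning site, the Dsup fragment inserted by Gibson assembly, a mammalian codon-optimised AcGFP1 (Aequorea coerulescens GFP) coding sequence, and an SV40 poly(A) signal. The fluorescent protein is fused to the C-terminus of the insert. The annotated Dsup segment covers only part of the protein, consistent with the recorded deletion of the C-terminal region, but the exact residue boundaries are not stated.

Dsup is a chromatin-associating protein that binds nucleosomes and shields DNA from damage caused by X-rays and hydroxyl radicals. This truncation construct allows the localisation of the tagged mutant to be visualised in cultured mammalian cells, presumably to assess what the C-terminal region contributes compared with the full-length protein.
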