Addgene plasmid #90023: pAcGFP1-N1-Dsup-deltaC
Purpose: To express GFP-tagged Dsup lacking C-terminal region in mammalian cells transiently
Depositing lab: Takekazu Kunieda. Depositing organization: The University of Tokyo. Publication: Extremotolerant tardigrade genome and improved radiotolerance of human cultured cells by tardigrade-unique protein. Hashimoto T, Horikawa DD, Saito Y, Kuwahara H, Kozuka-Hata H, Shin-I T, Minakuchi Y, Ohishi K, Motoyama A, Aizu T, Enomoto A, Kondo K, Tanaka S, Hara Y, Koshikawa S, Sagara H, Miura T, Yokobori S, Miyagawa K, Suzuki Y, Kubo T, Oyama M, Kohara Y, Fujiyama A, Arakawa K, Katayama T, Toyoda A, Kunieda T. Nat Commun. 2016 Sep 20;7:12808. doi: 10.1038/ncomms12808. PubMed 27649274.
Backbone
  Vector backbone: pAcGFP1-N1
  Backbone manufacturer: Clontech
  Vector type: Mammalian Expression
Growth in bacteria
  Bacterial resistance: Kanamycin, 50 μg/mL
  Growth temperature: 37°C
  Growth strain: DH5alpha
  Copy number: High Copy
Gene/Insert
  Gene/Insert name: Dsup (alt name: LC050827)
  Species: Ramazzottius varieornatus
  Mutation: Deletion of C-terminal region
  Promoter: CMV
  Tag / fusion protein: AcGFP1 (C terminal on insert)
  Cloning method: Gibson Cloning
  Sequencing primers: 5′ CMV-F
Terms and licenses: Academic/Nonprofit Terms; Industry Terms: Not Available to Industry
Depositor comments: Insert species is Ramazzottius varieornatus
How to cite: pAcGFP1-N1-Dsup-deltaC was a gift from Takekazu Kunieda (Addgene plasmid # 90023 ; http://n2t.net/addgene:90023 ; RRID:Addgene_90023)
